>Addgene plasmid #194089 | pET21b-effector-ncRNA-rrt-His8 | addgene full sequence | sequence record 433794 | Addgene NGS Result
ATCCGGATATAGTTCCTCCTTTCAGCAAAAAACCCCTCAAGACCCGTTTAGAGGCCCCAAGGGGTTATGC
TAGTTATTGCTCAGCGGTGGCAGCAGCCAACTCAGCTTCCTTTCGGGCTTTGTTAGCAGCCGGATCTCAG
TGGTGGTGGTGGTGGTGCTCGACTCAGTGATGGTGATGGTGATGGTGATGCTCGAGGGTCTTCGCTTTAT
TTAAAGGGTTCTTTCCATATTTTTTTTCTAATTTGCTAATATAAGTTATTAATCTCCTATGGCTTTTTGA
ATCCACACTTAAAATAAATGACAACCATCCCCTAACGTGTTCTATCTCAGAAGACTTACCGCAAAATATA
TGATGTATCTTTGCTCTAATTTCTTTATATTTTTCTCTACCTATCCCAACTTTCTCTTGTGAAATAACTA
AACCTGTAACTTTCCTCTGACTACGAGGCCCACTAATACAAGTTTTTTTTGAGTTAATAACCAATCCTTC
ACTTGGGATTATAGAAAATAAAAAATCACGTGCTTTAACAACCTTTTTCATAGACTGTGCAGATAAGGTG
AGATCATCGGCATATCTCGTATATATCAAGCCCCGACTACCTGCATAACCCTGAATACGATAATCAAGTT
TAGAACATATTAGATTAGCTAATTTAGGTGATGATGGAGCACCTTGTGGTAGCAGATTTTTATAACAACA
TATTTTTGTCAAAACTGAAGATATTAGTCGATTATAACCAAGAGAATGGAACACTCCAAAAACTTTGTTA
GCAGTTAAACTTGGGAAAAAATCCTCCAAATCAATATTCAGTATAAAGTTTGCCCCAATATGCGGGGTAG
CATTATTCAAAATAGATTGGTGCTTTTCAAATCCAATAGAAAAAGGAGATGACGACAGTTTATCTAAAAT
GTTACGTAGAACCCATCCTTGTAAGGCTTTAAGTTCTCGAGAAGGTTGGTAAATGGTTCTCATTCTCTTC
TCTGGGCCTTTCTTTTCTACAGTGTAGATCCTATAGCGAAAATCAGCTGTATAGATTAACAACCGAAGTG
TTTCAACAGATATGCGAGTCGCCTTAGACATGTCATGCAAATTGTTCATGACAGGTAGGCCGAGATTTCT
CAATCTAAAAGTGTTCAAATATTCAGCGGATTTCATGAAAGTTGCGCACCCTTACGTCAGAAAAAACGGG
TTTCCTGGTTGGCTCGGAGAGCATCAGGCGATGCTCTCCGTTCCAACAAGGAAAACAGACAGTAACTCAG
ATTCAATGCAGGATGCCGAAACAACATCCAGAGGTTGACCTTAATGATAAACCTCTCGCTAAGGGTGCGC
ATACGGAATCTTATCATAGTTAAATGTTGATTTTCTACGGTTTTCAAAATTCATAATCTCAAGCCGCAAT
CGGTCAAGTGTCTTTCTATCAAAGACGCTCCTAACATAGCTAGCCCCCAAAGCAGTGACCTGATAACCAT
CAGTCATTTGAAGTATTTTTCGTTCATTTATTAGACGAGAAACAACGGATCTAACAATAATTTTAGATAA
AACATCATCTTGCTTTATCGCTTTAAAAGCTAGTTCACACAGTGTGCGGTAGTTGACACTATCCAGTAAA
TAGATACAAGGCAATAGAAACCGCTCTGCGTATAATATATTTCCAATATCTTTTGATACTTTATTTTCTT
TCCTAACCTTCTTAATAGATGCCATTAATTTTTTATATAATCGTAATTTTCTGGCAACATCAATAGATGA
ATCACACATTTCTTTTAGTTCATTTGAACTACAACGCAAAACAGATTTTGAATTAAACTTACGCAACAGG
CGAACAGGACCATAGTTAATAAAGCTACGTTTTGATTTAAATTTTGCATCTTGAATGCAAATCAACTTTC
TCCTTAAGTTTTCATTATTAGAGAACGCACCAAGCTCTGTGAAAGACCCCGGACTTTCAGGAAATAAAAT
TATTACATCGACAGCTTCAGCCAGAATATTTTCTAAACTTAAAAGGCTATGCTGCCCTTGACCAGCCAAA
AGATCATCAAATAGATCTTCTGGATAAAATATATCAACATCACTGAACTTTGCTAAAAATTGTGATAATT
GATGACGCCAAGATTGATGATTAGCAACGTCACCACCACATAGAAAAATGGTTATTTTAATATTAGCTCC
TCGATAGAAGCCTTTCTTTGTGAGATGTCCTATAAGCTGTTGTTGCTGCTCATCGGTAAATTTTTTATTC
ATATGTATATCTCCTTCTTAAAGTTAAACAAAATTATTTCTAGAGGGGAATTGTTATCCGCTCACAATTC
CCCTATAGTGAGTCGTATTAATTTCGCGGGATCGAGATCTCGATCCTCTACGCCGGACGCATCGTGGCCG
GCATCACCGGCGCCACAGGTGCGGTTGCTGGCGCCTATATCGCCGACATCACCGATGGGGAAGATCGGGC
TCGCCACTTCGGGCTCATGAGCGCTTGTTTCGGCGTGGGTATGGTGGCAGGCCCCGTGGCCGGGGGACTG
TTGGGCGCCATCTCCTTGCATGCACCATTCCTTGCGGCGGCGGTGCTCAACGGCCTCAACCTACTACTGG
GCTGCTTCCTAATGCAGGAGTCGCATAAGGGAGAGCGTCGAGATCCCGGACACCATCGAATGGCGCAAAA
CCTTTCGCGGTATGGCATGATAGCGCCCGGAAGAGAGTCAATTCAGGGTGGTGAATGTGAAACCAGTAAC
GTTATACGATGTCGCAGAGTATGCCGGTGTCTCTTATCAGACCGTTTCCCGCGTGGTGAACCAGGCCAGC
CACGTTTCTGCGAAAACGCGGGAAAAAGTGGAAGCGGCGATGGCGGAGCTGAATTACATTCCCAACCGCG
TGGCACAACAACTGGCGGGCAAACAGTCGTTGCTGATTGGCGTTGCCACCTCCAGTCTGGCCCTGCACGC
GCCGTCGCAAATTGTCGCGGCGATTAAATCTCGCGCCGATCAACTGGGTGCCAGCGTGGTGGTGTCGATG
GTAGAACGAAGCGGCGTCGAAGCCTGTAAAGCGGCGGTGCACAATCTTCTCGCGCAACGCGTCAGTGGGC
TGATCATTAACTATCCGCTGGATGACCAGGATGCCATTGCTGTGGAAGCTGCCTGCACTAATGTTCCGGC
GTTATTTCTTGATGTCTCTGACCAGACACCCATCAACAGTATTATTTTCTCCCATGAAGACGGTACGCGA
CTGGGCGTGGAGCATCTGGTCGCATTGGGTCACCAGCAAATCGCGCTGTTAGCGGGCCCATTAAGTTCTG
TCTCGGCGCGTCTGCGTCTGGCTGGCTGGCATAAATATCTCACTCGCAATCAAATTCAGCCGATAGCGGA
ACGGGAAGGCGACTGGAGTGCCATGTCCGGTTTTCAACAAACCATGCAAATGCTGAATGAGGGCATCGTT
CCCACTGCGATGCTGGTTGCCAACGATCAGATGGCGCTGGGCGCAATGCGCGCCATTACCGAGTCCGGGC
TGCGCGTTGGTGCGGATATCTCGGTAGTGGGATACGACGATACCGAAGACAGCTCATGTTATATCCCGCC
GTTAACCACCATCAAACAGGATTTTCGCCTGCTGGGGCAAACCAGCGTGGACCGCTTGCTGCAACTCTCT
CAGGGCCAGGCGGTGAAGGGCAATCAGCTGTTGCCCGTCTCACTGGTGAAAAGAAAAACCACCCTGGCGC
CCAATACGCAAACCGCCTCTCCCCGCGCGTTGGCCGATTCATTAATGCAGCTGGCACGACAGGTTTCCCG
ACTGGAAAGCGGGCAGTGAGCGCAACGCAATTAATGTAAGTTAGCTCACTCATTAGGCACCGGGATCTCG
ACCGATGCCCTTGAGAGCCTTCAACCCAGTCAGCTCCTTCCGGTGGGCGCGGGGCATGACTATCGTCGCC
GCACTTATGACTGTCTTCTTTATCATGCAACTCGTAGGACAGGTGCCGGCAGCGCTCTGGGTCATTTTCG
GCGAGGACCGCTTTCGCTGGAGCGCGACGATGATCGGCCTGTCGCTTGCGGTATTCGGAATCTTGCACGC
CCTCGCTCAAGCCTTCGTCACTGGTCCCGCCACCAAACGTTTCGGCGAGAAGCAGGCCATTATCGCCGGC
ATGGCGGCCCCACGGGTGCGCATGATCGTGCTCCTGTCGTTGAGGACCCGGCTAGGCTGGCGGGGTTGCC
TTACTGGTTAGCAGAATGAATCACCGATACGCGAGCGAACGTGAAGCGACTGCTGCTGCAAAACGTCTGC
GACCTGAGCAACAACATGAATGGTCTTCGGTTTCCGTGTTTCGTAAAGTCTGGAAACGCGGAAGTCAGCG
CCCTGCACCATTATGTTCCGGATCTGCATCGCAGGATGCTGCTGGCTACCCTGTGGAACACCTACATCTG
TATTAACGAAGCGCTGGCATTGACCCTGAGTGATTTTTCTCTGGTCCCGCCGCATCCATACCGCCAGTTG
TTTACCCTCACAACGTTCCAGTAACCGGGCATGTTCATCATCAGTAACCCGTATCGTGAGCATCCTCTCT
CGTTTCATCGGTATCATTACCCCCATGAACAGAAATCCCCCTTACACGGAGGCATCAGTGACCAAACAGG
AAAAAACCGCCCTTAACATGGCCCGCTTTATCAGAAGCCAGACATTAACGCTTCTGGAGAAACTCAACGA
GCTGGACGCGGATGAACAGGCAGACATCTGTGAATCGCTTCACGACCACGCTGATGAGCTTTACCGCAGC
TGCCTCGCGCGTTTCGGTGATGACGGTGAAAACCTCTGACACATGCAGCTCCCGGAGACGGTCACAGCTT
GTCTGTAAGCGGATGCCGGGAGCAGACAAGCCCGTCAGGGCGCGTCAGCGGGTGTTGGCGGGTGTCGGGG
CGCAGCCATGACCCAGTCACGTAGCGATAGCGGAGTGTATACTGGCTTAACTATGCGGCATCAGAGCAGA
TTGTACTGAGAGTGCACCATTGCGGTGTGAAATACCGCACAGATGCGTAAGGAGAAAATACCGCATCAGG
CGCTCTTCCGCTTCCTCGCTCACTGACTCGCTGCGCTCGGTCGTTCGGCTGCGGCGAGCGGTATCAGCTC
ACTCAAAGGCGGTAATACGGTTATCCACAGAATCAGGGGATAACGCAGGAAAGAACATGTGAGCAAAAGG
CCAGCAAAAGGCCAGGAACCGTAAAAAGGCCGCGTTGCTGGCGTTTTTCCATAGGCTCCGCCCCCCTGAC
GAGCATCACAAAAATCGACGCTCAAGTCAGAGGTGGCGAAACCCGACAGGACTATAAAGATACCAGGCGT
TTCCCCCTGGAAGCTCCCTCGTGCGCTCTCCTGTTCCGACCCTGCCGCTTACCGGATACCTGTCCGCCTT
TCTCCCTTCGGGAAGCGTGGCGCTTTCTCATAGCTCACGCTGTAGGTATCTCAGTTCGGTGTAGGTCGTT
CGCTCCAAGCTGGGCTGTGTGCACGAACCCCCCGTTCAGCCCGACCGCTGCGCCTTATCCGGTAACTATC
GTCTTGAGTCCAACCCGGTAAGACACGACTTATCGCCACTGGCAGCAGCCACTGGTAACAGGATTAGCAG
AGCGAGGTATGTAGGCGGTGCTACAGAGTTCTTGAAGTGGTGGCCTAACTACGGCTACACTAGAAGGACA
GTATTTGGTATCTGCGCTCTGCTGAAGCCAGTTACCTTCGGAAAAAGAGTTGGTAGCTCTTGATCCGGCA
AACAAACCACCGCTGGTAGCGGTGGTTTTTTTGTTTGCAAGCAGCAGATTACGCGCAGAAAAAAAGGATC
TCAAGAAGATCCTTTGATCTTTTCTACGGGGTCTGACGCTCAGTGGAACGAAAACTCACGTTAAGGGATT
TTGGTCATGAGATTATCAAAAAGGATCTTCACCTAGATCCTTTTAAATTAAAAATGAAGTTTTAAATCAA
TCTAAAGTATATATGAGTAAACTTGGTCTGACAGTTACCAATGCTTAATCAGTGAGGCACCTATCTCAGC
GATCTGTCTATTTCGTTCATCCATAGTTGCCTGACTCCCCGTCGTGTAGATAACTACGATACGGGAGGGC
TTACCATCTGGCCCCAGTGCTGCAATGATACCGCGAGACCCACGCTCACCGGCTCCAGATTTATCAGCAA
TAAACCAGCCAGCCGGAAGGGCCGAGCGCAGAAGTGGTCCTGCAACTTTATCCGCCTCCATCCAGTCTAT
TAATTGTTGCCGGGAAGCTAGAGTAAGTAGTTCGCCAGTTAATAGTTTGCGCAACGTTGTTGCCATTGCT
GCAGGCATCGTGGTGTCACGCTCGTCGTTTGGTATGGCTTCATTCAGCTCCGGTTCCCAACGATCAAGGC
GAGTTACATGATCCCCCATGTTGTGCAAAAAAGCGGTTAGCTCCTTCGGTCCTCCGATCGTTGTCAGAAG
TAAGTTGGCCGCAGTGTTATCACTCATGGTTATGGCAGCACTGCATAATTCTCTTACTGTCATGCCATCC
GTAAGATGCTTTTCTGTGACTGGTGAGTACTCAACCAAGTCATTCTGAGAATAGTGTATGCGGCGACCGA
GTTGCTCTTGCCCGGCGTCAATACGGGATAATACCGCGCCACATAGCAGAACTTTAAAAGTGCTCATCAT
TGGAAAACGTTCTTCGGGGCGAAAACTCTCAAGGATCTTACCGCTGTTGAGATCCAGTTCGATGTAACCC
ACTCGTGCACCCAACTGATCTTCAGCATCTTTTACTTTCACCAGCGTTTCTGGGTGAGCAAAAACAGGAA
GGCAAAATGCCGCAAAAAAGGGAATAAGGGCGACACGGAAATGTTGAATACTCATACTCTTCCTTTTTCA
ATATTATTGAAGCATTTATCAGGGTTATTGTCTCATGAGCGGATACATATTTGAATGTATTTAGAAAAAT
AAACAAATAGGGGTTCCGCGCACATTTCCCCGAAAAGTGCCACCTAAATTGTAAGCGTTAATATTTTGTT
AAAATTCGCGTTAAATTTTTGTTAAATCAGCTCATTTTTTAACCAATAGGCCGAAATCGGCAAAATCCCT
TATAAATCAAAAGAATAGACCGAGATAGGGT
[37 nt withheld, positions 7102-7138]
AAAGAACGTGGACTCCAACGTCAAAGG
[49 nt withheld, positions 7166-7214]
T
[91 nt withheld, positions 7216-7306]
G
[124 nt withheld, positions 7308-7431]
CCCATTCGCCA
Features (pLannotate 1.2.2; 20 found; start..end, strand, type, name):
     26..73      -  terminator     T7 terminator: transcription terminator for bacteriophage T7 RNA polymerase
     81..130     -  CDS            SET1 (fragment): solubility-enhancement tag derived from T7 phage gene 10B
    140..157     -  CDS            9xHis (fragment): 9xHis affinity tag
    170..190     -  CDS            7xHis: 6xHis affinity tag
    197..1156    -  CDS            RT86_ECOLX: Protein predicted: Swiss-Prot protein existence level 4. Participates in the synthesis of a msDNA (a branched RNA linked by a 2',5'-phosphodiester linkage to a single-stranded DNA) of unknown function. The retron transcript serves as primer and template to the reaction, and codes for the RT. From Escherichia coli.
   2250..2272    -  RBS            RBS: efficient ribosome binding site from bacteriophage T7 gene 10 (Olins and Rangwala, 1989)
   2287..2311    -  protein_bind   lac operator: The lac repressor binds to the lac operator to inhibit transcription in E. coli. This inhibition can be relieved by adding lactose or isopropyl-β-D-thiogalactopyranoside (IPTG). lac repressor encoded by lacI
   2312..2330    -  promoter       T7 promoter: promoter for bacteriophage T7 RNA polymerase
   2352..2631    +  CDS            TcR (fragment): tetracycline efflux protein; tet; confers resistance to tetracycline
   2639..2716    +  promoter       lacI promoter: lacI
   2717..3799    +  CDS            lacI: lac repressor; lacI; The lac repressor binds to the lac operator to inhibit transcription in E. coli. This inhibition can be relieved by adding lactose or isopropyl-β-D-thiogalactopyranoside (IPTG).
   3812..3833    +  protein_bind   CAP binding site: CAP binding activates transcription in the presence of cAMP. E. coli catabolite activator protein
   3848..4139    +  CDS            TcR (fragment): tetracycline efflux protein; tet; confers resistance to tetracycline
   4211..4591    -  CDS            YPB1_ECOLX: Protein predicted: Swiss-Prot protein existence level 4. From Escherichia coli.
   4608..4799    +  CDS            rop: Rop protein, which maintains plasmids at low copy number; rop
   4901..5040    +  misc_feature   bom: basis of mobility region from pBR322
   5226..5814    -  rep_origin     ori: high-copy-number ColE1/pMB1/pBR322/pUC origin of replication
   5985..6845    -  CDS            AmpR: β-lactamase; bla; confers resistance to ampicillin, carbenicillin, and related antibiotics
   6846..6950    -  promoter       AmpR promoter: bla
   7003..7431    -  rep_origin     f1 ori (sequence partly withheld): f1 bacteriophage origin of replication; arrow indicates direction of (+) strand synthesis
