[The description below was written by a language model from this plasmid's Addgene catalogue record and pLannotate feature annotations shown in this document.]
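Description:
pET21b-effector-ncRNA-rrt-His8 is a bacterial expression plasmid built on the pET21b backbone that carries the Escherichia coli Ec86 retron operon, comprising the effector gene, the non-coding RNA and the reverse transcriptase (rrt). The roughly 2 kb insert was cloned between NdeI and XhoI, both of which remain intact. It sits downstream of a T7 promoter with an adjacent lac operator and the phage T7 gene 10 ribosome binding site, and is followed by the T7 terminator. A plasmid-borne lacI gene supplies repressor, so transcription by T7 RNA polymerase is held off until induction with IPTG in a host that provides that polymerase. The plasmid replicates from a ColE1/pBR322-type origin accompanied by rop and bom, also carries an f1 origin, and is selected with ampicillin through the β-lactamase gene. The short tetracycline-resistance fragments flagged in the annotation are backbone remnants, not a functional marker.

In the feature table only the reverse transcriptase coding sequence is recognised by name. The stretch between it and the ribosome binding site is unannotated and, from the construct name and insert order, should hold the effector and ncRNA. The catalogue lists a C-terminal His8 tag on the insert, which matches a histidine tag annotated directly after the reverse transcriptase. A second histidine run further downstream is probably the vector's own tag sequence. Expressing the operon as one transcript lets the reverse transcriptase use the ncRNA as primer and template to make msDNA, a branched RNA-linked single-stranded DNA. The tagged enzyme can then be used for affinity purification. The associated work concerns cryo-EM structures of Ec86 retron complexes and their defence mechanism.
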