Addgene plasmid #194089: pET21b-effector-ncRNA-rrt-His8
Purpose: Expresses Ec86 operon (effector, ncRNA and reverse transcriptase) in Escherichia coli
Depositing lab: Tingting Zou. Depositing organization: Huazhong Agricultural University. Publication: Cryo-EM structures of Escherichia coli Ec86 retron complexes reveal architecture and defence mechanism. Wang Y, Guan Z, Wang C, Nie Y, Chen Y, Qian Z, Cui Y, Xu H, Wang Q, Zhao F, Zhang D, Tao P, Sun M, Yin P, Jin S, Wu S, Zou T. Nat Microbiol. 2022 Sep;7(9):1480-1489. doi: 10.1038/s41564-022-01197-7. Epub 2022 Aug 18. PubMed 35982312.
Backbone
  Vector backbone: pET21b
Growth in bacteria
  Bacterial resistance: Ampicillin, 100 μg/mL
  Growth temperature: 37°C
  Growth strain: DH5alpha
  Copy number: High Copy
Gene/Insert
  Gene/Insert name: Ec86 effector-ncRNA-rrt
  Species: E .coli
  Insert size (bp): 2046
  Promoter: T7
  Tag / fusion protein: His8 (C terminal on insert)
  Cloning method: Restriction Enzyme; 5′ cloning site NdeI (not destroyed); 3′ cloning site XhoI (not destroyed)
  Sequencing primers: 5′ T7; 3′ T7ter
Terms and licenses: Academic/Nonprofit Terms; Industry Terms: Not Available to Industry
How to cite: pET21b-effector-ncRNA-rrt-His8 was a gift from Tingting Zou (Addgene plasmid # 194089 ; http://n2t.net/addgene:194089 ; RRID:Addgene_194089)
